>Addgene plasmid #110593 | pBTK301 | addgene full sequence | sequence record 215753 | Addgene NGS Result
CCTCTTACGTGCCCGATCAATCATGACCAAAATCCCTTAACGTGAGTTTTCGTTCCACTGAGCGTCAGAC
CCCGTAGAAAAGATCAAAGGATCTTCTTGAGATCCTTTTTTTCTGCGCGTAATCTGCTGCTTGCAAACAA
AAAAACCACCGCTACCAGCGGTGGTTTGTTTGCCGGATCAAGAGCTACCAACTCTTTTTCCGAAGGTAAC
TGGCTTCAGCAGAGCGCAGATACCAAATACTGTTCTTCTAGTGTAGCCGTAGTTAGGCCACCACTTCAAG
AACTCTGTAGCACCGCCTACATACCTCGCTCTGCTAATCCTGTTACCAGTGGCTGCTGCCAGTGGCGATA
AGTCGTGTCTTACCGGGTTGGACTCAAGACGATAGTTACCGGATAAGGCGCAGCGGTCGGGCTGAACGGG
GGGTTCGTGCACACAGCCCAGCTTGGAGCGAACGACCTACACCGAACTGAGATACCTACAGCGTGAGCTA
TGAGAAAGCGCCACGCTTCCCGAAGGGAGAAAGGCGGACAGGTATCCGGTAAGCGGCAGGGTCGGAACAG
GAGAGCGCACGAGGGAGCTTCCAGGGGGAAACGCCTGGTATCTTTATAGTCCTGTCGGGTTTCGCCACCT
CTGACTTGAGCGTCGATTTTTGTGATGCTCGTCAGGGGGGCGGAGCCTATGGAAAAACGCCAGCAACGCG
GCCTTTTTACGGTTCCTGGCCTTTTGCTGGCCTTTTGCTCACATGTTCTTTCCTGCGTTATCCCCTGATT
CTGTGGATAACCGTAGTCGGTCTCATACACCAGGCATCAAATAAAACGAAAGGCTCAGTCGAAAGACTGG
GCCTTTCGTTTTATCTGTTGTTTGTCGGTGAACGCTCTCTACTAGAGTCACACTGGCTCACCTTCGGGTG
GGCCTTTCTGCGTTTATACCGATGAGACCAGACCAATAAAAAACGCCCGGCGGCAACCGAGCGTTCTGAA
CAAATCCAGATGGAGTTCTGAGGTCATTACTGGATCTATCAACAGGAGTCCAAGCGAGCTCGATATCAAA
TTACGCCCCGCCCTGCCACTCATCGCAGTACTGTTGTAATTCATTAAGCATTCTGCCGACATGGAAGCCA
TCACAAACGGCATGATGAACCTGAATCGCCAGCGGCATCAGCACCTTGTCGCCTTGCGTATAATATTTGC
CCATGGTGAAAACGGGGGCGAAGAAGTTGTCCATATTGGCCACGTTTAAATCAAAACTGGTGAAACTCAC
CCAGGGATTGGCTGAAACGAAAAACATATTCTCAATAAACCCTTTAGGGAAATAGGCCAGGTTTTCACCG
TAACACGCCACATCTTGCGAATATATGTGTAGAAACTGCCGGAAATCGTCGTGGTATTCACTCCAGAGCG
ATGAAAACGTTTCAGTTTGCTCATGGAAAACGGTGTAACAAGGGTGAACACTATCCCATATCACCAGCTC
ACCGTCTTTCATTGCCATACGAAATTCCGGATGAGCATTCATCAGGCGGGCAAGAATGTGAATAAAGGCC
GGATAAAACTTGTGCTTATTTTTCTTTACGGTCTTTAAAAAGGCCGTAATATCCAGCTGAACGGTCTGGT
TATAGGTACATTGAGCAACTGACTGAAATGCCTCAAAATGTTCTTTACGATGCCATTGGGATATATCAAC
GGTGGTATATCCAGTGATTTTTTTCTCCATTTTAGCTTCCTTAGCTCCTGAAAATCTCGATAACTCAAAA
AATACGCCCGGTAGTGATCTTATTTCATTATGGTGAAAGTTGGAA
Features (pLannotate 1.2.2; 6 found; start..end, strand, type, name):
     97..685     +  rep_origin     ori: high-copy-number ColE1/pMB1/pBR322/pUC origin of replication
    808..879     +  terminator     rrnB T1 terminator: transcription terminator T1 from the E. coli rrnB gene
    895..922     +  terminator     T7Te terminator: phage T7 early transcription terminator
    946..980     -  terminator     lambda t0 terminator: minimal transcription terminator from phage lambda (Scholtissek and Grosse, 1987)
   1054..1710    -  CDS            cat: CAT_ECOLX - Experimental evidence at protein level: Swiss-Prot protein existence level 1. This enzyme is an effector of chloramphenicol resistance in bacteria. From Escherichia coli. This protein is used as a marker in many commonly used cloning vectors, such as pACYC184.
   1711..13      -  promoter       cat promoter (across the origin): promoter of the E. coli cat gene encoding chloramphenicol acetyltransferase
