[The description below was written by a language model from this plasmid's Addgene catalogue record and pLannotate feature annotations shown in this document.]
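Description:
pBTK301 is a small (about 1.8 kb) synthetic-biology part plasmid from the Bee Microbiome Toolkit (BTK), a modular assembly system for building broad-host-range plasmids used to engineer bee gut bacteria. It is a storage vector for a single part rather than an expression construct. It replicates in E. coli from a high-copy ColE1/pMB1-type origin and is selected with chloramphenicol through a cat (chloramphenicol acetyltransferase) gene driven by its native cat promoter. A minimal lambda t0 terminator lies just downstream of the cat coding sequence on the same strand, where it would stop read-through from the marker.

The payload is the synthetic BBa_B0015 terminator, which the feature table resolves into its two components: the E. coli rrnB T1 terminator followed closely by the phage T7 early (T7Te) terminator, both on the forward strand. Together they form a widely used, efficient double transcription terminator. In the toolkit's part-type scheme this element is catalogued as a "Type 6-7" part, meaning that it spans both positions and is used in place of separate Type 6 and Type 7 parts when a plasmid is assembled, filling those slots with a terminator only.

The record states that the insert was introduced by Gibson cloning. It does not annotate the restriction sites or overhangs that flank the part, so the mechanics of part release are not documented here. No promoter, coding sequence or reporter is associated with the insert. The plasmid's role is simply to supply this terminator module for modular assemblies.
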