Addgene plasmid #110593: pBTK301
Purpose: BTK Type 6-7 terminator (replaces Type 6 and Type 7 parts)
Depositing lab: Jeffrey Barrick. Depositing organization: University of Texas at Austin. Publication: Genetic Engineering of Bee Gut Microbiome Bacteria with a Toolkit for Modular Assembly of Broad-Host-Range Plasmids. Leonard SP, Perutka J, Powell JE, Geng P, Richhart DD, Byrom M, Kar S, Davies BW, Ellington AD, Moran NA, Barrick JE. ACS Synth Biol. 2018 May 18;7(5):1279-1290. doi: 10.1021/acssynbio.7b00399. Epub 2018 Apr 13. PubMed 29608282.
Backbone
  Vector backbone: ColE1
  Vector type: Synthetic Biology
Growth in bacteria
  Bacterial resistance: Chloramphenicol, 12.5 μg/mL
  Growth temperature: 37°C
  Growth strain: DH5alpha
  Copy number: High Copy
Gene/Insert
  Gene/Insert name: Bba_B0015 Terminator
  Species: Synthetic
  Cloning method: Gibson Cloning
Terms and licenses: Academic/Nonprofit Terms; Industry Terms
How to cite: pBTK301 was a gift from Jeffrey Barrick (Addgene plasmid # 110593 ; http://n2t.net/addgene:110593 ; RRID:Addgene_110593)
